Addgene plasmid #26677: pCMVTNT-T7-KPNA1
Depositing lab: Bryce Paschal. Depositing organization: University of Virginia. Publication: Karyopherin alpha7 (KPNA7), a divergent member of the importin alpha family of nuclear import receptors. Kelley JB, Talley AM, Spencer A, Gioeli D, Paschal BM. BMC Cell Biol. 2010 Aug 11;11:63. doi: 10.1186/1471-2121-11-63. PubMed 20701745.
Backbone
  Vector backbone: pCMVTNT
  Backbone manufacturer: Promega
  Backbone size w/o insert (bp): 4050
  Vector type: Mammalian Expression
Growth in bacteria
  Bacterial resistance: Ampicillin, 100 μg/mL
  Growth temperature: 37°C
  Growth strain: DH5alpha
  Copy number: High Copy
Gene/Insert
  Gene/Insert name: Karyopherin Alpha 1 (alt names: KPNA1; Importin alpha 5)
  Species: H. sapiens (human)
  Insert size (bp): 1617
  Mutation: KPNA1 sequence contains a reported SNP at S73N
  GenBank ID: NM_002264
  Entrez Gene: KPNA1 (a.k.a. IPOA5, NPI-1, RCH2, SRP1)
  Tag / fusion protein: T7 (N terminal on backbone)
  Cloning method: Restriction Enzyme; 5′ cloning site EcoRI (not destroyed); 3′ cloning site SmaI (not destroyed)
  Sequencing primers: 5′ T7; 3′ Sv40 late poly A
Terms and licenses: Academic/Nonprofit Terms; Industry Terms: Not Available to Industry
Depositor comments: S73N is a reported SNP in the KPNA1 sequence. For more information, please see: https://www.ncbi.nlm.nih.gov/projects/SNP/snp_ref.cgi?type=rs&rs=4678193
How to cite: pCMVTNT-T7-KPNA1 was a gift from Bryce Paschal (Addgene plasmid # 26677 ; http://n2t.net/addgene:26677 ; RRID:Addgene_26677)
