[The description below was written by a language model from this plasmid's Addgene catalogue record and pLannotate feature annotations shown in this document.]
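Description:
pCMVTNT-T7-KPNA1 is a mammalian expression plasmid built on Promega's pCMVTNT backbone and carrying the human karyopherin alpha 1 coding sequence (KPNA1, also known as importin alpha 5). It is maintained in E. coli as a high-copy plasmid through a ColE1/pUC-type origin and selected with ampicillin via the β-lactamase gene. An f1 origin is also present, which allows single-stranded DNA production. The short annotated fragments of lacZα, bom, rop and SV40 large T antigen are backbone remnants rather than functional units.

The roughly 1.6 kb KPNA1 insert was cloned between EcoRI and SmaI sites, both retained. It lies downstream of the CMV immediate early enhancer and promoter and a chimeric β-globin/immunoglobulin intron, which generally improves transcript processing and expression, and it is followed by an SV40 polyadenylation signal. Bacteriophage T7 and SP6 promoters sit between the intron and the coding sequence, so the same plasmid can drive expression in transfected mammalian cells or serve as a template for in vitro transcription and coupled transcription/translation. The catalogue lists an N-terminal T7 tag supplied by the backbone. The feature table does not annotate this tag separately, although there is unannotated space between the phage promoters and the start of the KPNA1 CDS where it may lie. The insert encodes S73N, which the depositor notes is a reported SNP rather than an engineered mutation.

KPNA1 is an adapter that binds simple or bipartite nuclear localization signals and links cargo to importin beta (KPNB1) for transport through the nuclear pore. The plasmid comes from a study characterising KPNA7 as a divergent importin alpha family member, which suggests it was used to produce tagged KPNA1 for comparison among family members, though the record does not state specific applications.
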