Features (pLannotate 1.2.2; 15 found; start..end, strand, type, name):
    367..566     +  promoter       CMV promoter: human cytomegalovirus (CMV) immediate early promoter
    705..837     +  intron         chimeric intron: chimera between introns from human β-globin and immunoglobulin heavy chain genes
    882..900     +  promoter       T7 promoter: promoter for bacteriophage T7 RNA polymerase
    906..924     +  promoter       SP6 promoter: promoter for bacteriophage SP6 RNA polymerase
   1000..2610    +  CDS            KPNA1: IMA5_HUMAN - Also known as RCH2. Experimental evidence at protein level: Swiss-Prot protein existence level 1. Functions in nuclear protein import as an adapter protein for nuclear receptor KPNB1. Binds specifically and directly to substrates containing either a simple or bipartite NLS motif. Docking of the importin/substrate complex to the nuclear pore complex (NPC) is mediated by KPNB1 through binding to nucleoporin FxFG repeats and the complex is subsequently translocated through the pore by an energy requiring, Ran-dependent mechanism. At the nucleoplasmic side of the NPC, Ran binds to imp
   2642..2763    -  polyA_signal   SV40 poly(A) signal: SV40 polyadenylation signal
   2786..2854    -  CDS            large T antigen (fragment): large T antigen from SV40 (simian virus 40)
   2873..2940    +  CDS            lacZα (fragment): LacZα fragment of β-galactosidase; lacZ fragment
   2944..3372    +  rep_origin     f1 ori (sequence partly withheld): f1 bacteriophage origin of replication; arrow indicates direction of (+) strand synthesis
   3400..3499    -  misc_feature   bom (fragment): basis of mobility region from pBR322
   3601..3636    -  CDS            rop (fragment): Rop protein, which maintains plasmids at low copy number; rop
   3731..3835    +  promoter       AmpR promoter: bla
   3836..4696    +  CDS            AmpR: β-lactamase; bla; confers resistance to ampicillin, carbenicillin, and related antibiotics
   4867..5455    +  rep_origin     ori: high-copy-number ColE1/pMB1/pBR322/pUC origin of replication
   5668..365     +  enhancer       CMV enhancer (across the origin): human cytomegalovirus immediate early enhancer
>Addgene plasmid #26677 | pCMVTNT-T7-KPNA1 | addgene full sequence | sequence record 232274 | Addgene NGS Result
CTAGTTATTAATAGTAATCAATTACGGGGTCATTAGTTCATAGCCCATATATGGAGTTCCGCGTTACATA
ACTTACGGTAAATGGCCCGCCTGGCTGACCGCCCAACGACCCCCGCCCATTGACGTCAATAATGACGTAT
GTTCCCATAGTAACGCCAATAGGGACTTTCCATTGACGTCAATGGGTGGAGTATTTACGGTAAACTGCCC
ACTTGGCAGTACATCAAGTGTATCATATGCCAAGTCCGCCCCCTATTGACGTCAATGACGGTAAATGGCC
CGCCTGGCATTATGCCCAGTACATGACCTTACGGGACTTTCCTACTTGGCAGTACATCTACGTATTAGTC
ATCGCTATTACCATGGTGATGCGGTTTTGGCAGTACACCAATGGGCGTGGATAGCGGTTTGACTCACGGG
GATTTCCAAGTCTCCACCCCATTGACGTCAATGGGAGTTTGTTTTGGCACCAAAATCAACGGGACTTTCC
AAAATGTCGTAATAACCCCGCCCCGTTGACGCAAATGGGCGGTAGGCGTGTACGGTGGGAGGTCTATATA
AGCAGAGCTCGTTTAGTGAACCGTCAGATCACTAGAAGCTTTATTGCGGTAGTTTATCACAGTTAAATTG
CTAACGCAGTCAGTGCTTCTGACACAACAGTCTCGAACTTAAGCTGCAGAAGTTGGTCGTGAGGCACTGG
GCAGGTAAGTATCAAGGTTACAAGACAGGTTTAAGGAGACCAATAGAAACTGGGCTTGTCGAGACAGAGA
AGACTCTTGCGTTTCTGATAGGCACCTATTGGTCTTACTGACATCCACTTTGCCTTTCTCTCCACAGGTG
TCCACTCCCAGTTCAATTACAGCTCTTAAGGCTAGAGTACTTAATACGACTCACTATAGGCTAGCATTTA
GGTGACACTATAGAATACAAGCTACTTGTTCTTTTTGCACTCGAGCCACCATGGCCAGCATGACCGGCGG
CCAGCAGATGGGCGAATTCACCACCCCAGGAAAAGAGAACTTTCGCCTGAAAAGTTACAAGAACAAATCT
CTGAATCCCGATGAGATGCGCAGGAGGAGGGAGGAAGAAGGACTGCAGTTACGAAAGCAGAAAAGAGAAG
AGCAGTTATTCAAGCGGAGAAATGTTGCTACAGCAGAAGAAGAAACAGAAGAAGAAGTTATGTCAGATGG
AGGCTTTCATGAGGCTCAGATTAATAACATGGAGATGGCACCAGGTGGTGTCATCACTTCTGACATGATT
GAAATGATATTTTCCAAAAGCCCAGAGCAACAGCTTTCAGCAACACAGAAATTCAGGAAGCTGCTTTCAA
AAGAACCTAACCCTCCTATTGATGAAGTTATCAGCACACCAGGAGTAGTGGCCAGGTTTGTGGAGTTCCT
CAAACGAAAAGAGAATTGTACACTGCAGTTTGAATCAGCTTGGGTACTGACAAATATTGCTTCAGGAAAT
TCTCTTCAGACCCGAATTGTGATTCAGGCAGGAGCTGTGCCCATCTTCATAGAGTTGCTCAGCTCAGAGT
TTGAAGATGTCCAGGAACAGGCAGTCTGGGCTCTTGGCAACATTGCTGGAGATAGTACCATGTGCAGGGA
CTATGTCTTAGACTGCAATATCCTTCCCCCTCTTTTGCAGTTATTTTCAAAGCAAAACCGCCTGACCATG
ACCCGGAATGCAGTATGGGCTTTGTCTAATCTCTGTAGAGGGAAAAGTCCACCTCCAGAATTTGCAAAGG
TTTCTCCATGTCTGAATGTGCTTTCCTGGTTGCTGTTTGTCAGTGACACTGATGTACTGGCTGATGCCTG
CTGGGCCCTCTCATATCTATCAGATGGACCCAATGATAAAATTCAAGCGGTCATCGATGCGGGAGTATGT
AGGAGACTTGTGGAACTGCTGATGCATAATGATTATAAAGTGGTTTCTCCTGCTTTGCGAGCTGTGGGAA
ACATTGTCACAGGGGATGATATTCAGACACAGGTAATTCTGAATTGCTCAGCTCTGCAGAGTTTATTGCA
TTTGCTGAGTAGCCCAAAGGAATCTATCAAAAAGGAAGCATGTTGGACGATATCTAATATTACAGCTGGA
AATAGGGCACAGATCCAGACTGTGATAGATGCCAACATTTTCCCAGCCCTCATTAGTATTTTACAAACTG
CTGAATTTCGGACAAGAAAAGAAGCAGCTTGGGCCATCACAAATGCAACTTCTGGAGGATCAGCTGAACA
GATCAAGTACCTAGTAGAACTGGGTTGTATCAAGCCGCTCTGTGATCTCCTCACGGTCATGGACTCTAAG
ATTGTACAGGTTGCCCTAAATGGCTTGGAAAATATCCTGAGGCTTGGAGAACAGGAAGCCAAAAGGAATG
GCACTGGCATTAACCCTTACTGTGCTTTGATTGAAGAAGCTTATGGTCTGGATAAAATTGAGTTCTTACA
GAGTCATGAAAACCAGGAGATCTACCAAAAGGCCTTTGATCTTATTGAGCATTACTTCGGGACCGAAGAT
GAAGACAGCAGCATTGCACCCCAGGTTGACCTTAACCAGCAGCAGTACATCTTCCAACAGTGTGAGGCTC
CTATGGAAGGTTTCCAGCTTTGACCCGGGCGGCCGCTTCGAGCAGACATGATAAGATACATTGATGAGTT
TGGACAAACCACAACTAGAATGCAGTGAAAAAAATGCTTTATTTGTGAAATTTGTGATGCTATTGCTTTA
TTTGTAACCATTATAAGCTGCAATAAACAAGTTAACAACAACAATTGCATTCATTTTATGTTTCAGGTTC
AGGGGGAGATGTGGGAGGTTTTTTAAAGCAAGTAAAACCTCTACAAATGTGGTAAAATCGATAAGGATCC
GGGCTGGCGTAATAGCGAAGAGGCCCGCACCGATCGCCCTTCCCAACAGTTGCGCAGCCTGAATGGCGAA
TGG
[124 nt withheld, positions 2944-3067]
C
[91 nt withheld, positions 3069-3159]
A
[49 nt withheld, positions 3161-3209]
CCTTTGACGTTGGAGTCCACGTTCTTT
[37 nt withheld, positions 3237-3273]
ACCCTATCTCGGTCTATTCTTTTGATTTATAAGGGATTTTGCCGATTTCGGCCTATTGGTTAAAAAATGA
GCTGATTTAACAAAAATTTAACGCGAATTTTAACAAAATATTAACGCTTACAATTTCCTGATGCGGTATT
TTCTCCTTACGCATCTGTGCGGTATTTCACACCGCATATGGTGCACTCTCAGTACAATCTGCTCTGATGC
CGCATAGTTAAGCCAGCCCCGACACCCGCCAACACCCGCTGACGCGCCCTGACGGGCTTGTCTGCTCCCG
GCATCCGCTTACAGACAAGCTGTGACCGTCTCCGGGAGCTGCATGTGTCAGAGGTTTTCACCGTCATCAC
CGAAACGCGCGAGACGAAAGGGCCTCGTGATACGCCTATTTTTATAGGTTAATGTCATGATAATAATGGT
TTCTTAGACGTCAGGTGGCACTTTTCGGGGAAATGTGCGCGGAACCCCTATTTGTTTATTTTTCTAAATA
CATTCAAATATGTATCCGCTCATGAGACAATAACCCTGATAAATGCTTCAATAATATTGAAAAAGGAAGA
GTATGAGTATTCAACATTTCCGTGTCGCCCTTATTCCCTTTTTTGCGGCATTTTGCCTTCCTGTTTTTGC
TCACCCAGAAACGCTGGTGAAAGTAAAAGATGCTGAAGATCAGTTGGGTGCACGAGTGGGTTACATCGAA
CTGGATCTCAACAGCGGTAAGATCCTTGAGAGTTTTCGCCCCGAAGAACGTTTTCCAATGATGAGCACTT
TTAAAGTTCTGCTATGTGGCGCGGTATTATCCCGTATTGACGCCGGGCAAGAGCAACTCGGTCGCCGCAT
ACACTATTCTCAGAATGACTTGGTTGAGTACTCACCAGTCACAGAAAAGCATCTTACGGATGGCATGACA
GTAAGAGAATTATGCAGTGCTGCCATAACCATGAGTGATAACACTGCGGCCAACTTACTTCTGACAACGA
TCGGAGGACCGAAGGAGCTAACCGCTTTTTTGCACAACATGGGGGATCATGTAACTCGCCTTGATCGTTG
GGAACCGGAGCTGAATGAAGCCATACCAAACGACGAGCGTGACACCACGATGCCTGTAGCAATGGCAACA
ACGTTGCGCAAACTATTAACTGGCGAACTACTTACTCTAGCTTCCCGGCAACAATTAATAGACTGGATGG
AGGCGGATAAAGTTGCAGGACCACTTCTGCGCTCGGCCCTTCCGGCTGGCTGGTTTATTGCTGATAAATC
TGGAGCCGGTGAGCGTGGGTCTCGCGGTATCATTGCAGCACTGGGGCCAGATGGTAAGCCCTCCCGTATC
GTAGTTATCTACACGACGGGGAGTCAGGCAACTATGGATGAACGAAATAGACAGATCGCTGAGATAGGTG
CCTCACTGATTAAGCATTGGTAACTGTCAGACCAAGTTTACTCATATATACTTTAGATTGATTTAAAACT
TCATTTTTAATTTAAAAGGATCTAGGTGAAGATCCTTTTTGATAATCTCATGACCAAAATCCCTTAACGT
GAGTTTTCGTTCCACTGAGCGTCAGACCCCGTAGAAAAGATCAAAGGATCTTCTTGAGATCCTTTTTTTC
TGCGCGTAATCTGCTGCTTGCAAACAAAAAAACCACCGCTACCAGCGGTGGTTTGTTTGCCGGATCAAGA
GCTACCAACTCTTTTTCCGAAGGTAACTGGCTTCAGCAGAGCGCAGATACCAAATACTGTTCTTCTAGTG
TAGCCGTAGTTAGGCCACCACTTCAAGAACTCTGTAGCACCGCCTACATACCTCGCTCTGCTAATCCTGT
TACCAGTGGCTGCTGCCAGTGGCGATAAGTCGTGTCTTACCGGGTTGGACTCAAGACGATAGTTACCGGA
TAAGGCGCAGCGGTCGGGCTGAACGGGGGGTTCGTGCACACAGCCCAGCTTGGAGCGAACGACCTACACC
GAACTGAGATACCTACAGCGTGAGCTATGAGAAAGCGCCACGCTTCCCGAAGGGAGAAAGGCGGACAGGT
ATCCGGTAAGCGGCAGGGTCGGAACAGGAGAGCGCACGAGGGAGCTTCCAGGGGGAAACGCCTGGTATCT
TTATAGTCCTGTCGGGTTTCGCCACCTCTGACTTGAGCGTCGATTTTTGTGATGCTCGTCAGGGGGGCGG
AGCCTATGGAAAAACGCCAGCAACGCGGCCTTTTTACGGTTCCTGGCCTTTTGCTGGCCTTTTGCTCACA
TGGCTCGACAGATCTTCAATATTGGCCATTAGCCATATTATTCATTGGTTATATAGCATAAATCAATATT
GGCTATTGGCCATTGCATACGTTGTATCTATATCATAATATGTACATTTATATTGGCTCATGTCCAATAT
GACCGCCATGTTGGCATTGATTATTGA
