>Addgene plasmid #26677 | pCMVTNT-T7-KPNA1 | addgene partial sequence | sequence record 32914 | 26677 with T7
TCAGCTCTTGTTCTTTTTGCCTCGAGCCACCATGGCCAGCATGACCGGCGGCCAGCAGATGGGCGAATTC
ACCACCCCAGGAAAAGAGAACTTTCGCCTGAAAAGTTACAAGAACAAATCTCTGAATCCCGATGAGATGC
GCAGGAGGAGGGAGGAAGAAGGACTGCAGTTACGAAAGCAGAAAAGAGAAGAGCAGTTATTCAAGCGGAG
AAATGTTGCTACAGCAGAAGAAGAAACAGAAGAAGAAGTTATGTCAGATGGAGGCTTTCATGAGGCTCAG
ATTAATAACATGGAGATGGCACCAGGTGGTGTCATCACTTCTGACATGATTGAAATGATATTTTCCAAAA
GCCCAGAGCAACAGCTTTCAGCAACACAGAAATTCAGGAAGCTGCTTTCAAAAGAACCTAACCCTCCTAT
TGATGAAGTTATCAGCACACCAGGAGTAGTGGCCAGGTTTGTGGAGTTCCTCAAACGAAAAGAGAATTGT
ACACTGCAGTTTGAATCAGCTTGGGTACTGACAAATATTGCTTCAGGAAATTCTCTTCAGACCCGAATTG
TGATTCAGGCAGGAGCTGTGCCCATCTTCATAGAGTTGCTCAGCTCAGAGTTTGAAGATGTCCAGGAACA
GGCAGTCTGGGCTCTTGGCAACATTGCTGGAGATAGTACCATGTGCAGGGACTATGTCTTAGACTGCAAT
ATCCTTCCCCCTCTTTTGCAGTTATTTTCAAAGCAAAACCGCCTGACCATGACCCGGAATGCAGTATGGG
CTTTGTCTAATCTCTGTAGAGGGAAAAGTCCACCTCCAGAATTTGCAAAGGTTTCTCCATGTCTGAATGT
GCTTTCCTGGTTGCTGTTTGTCAGTGACACTGATGTAC
